>Addgene plasmid #12252 | pRRLSIN.cPPT.PGK-GFP.WPRE | addgene full sequence | sequence record 444115 | Addgene NGS Result
AGCTTAATGTAGTCTTATGCAATACTCTTGTAGTCTTGCAACATGGTAACGATGAGTTAGCAACATGCCT
TACAAGGAGAGAAAAAGCACCGTGCATGCCGATTGGTGGAAGTAAGGTGGTACGATCGTGCCTTATTAGG
AAGGCAACAGACGGGTCTGACATGGATTGGACGAACCACTGAATTGCCGCATTGCAGAGATATTGTATTT
AAGTGCCTAGCTCGATACATAAACGGGTCTCTCTGGTTAGACCAGATCTGAGCCTGGGAGCTCTCTGGCT
AACTAGGGAACCCACTGCTTAAGCCTCAATAAAGCTTGCCTTGAGTGCTTCAAGTAGTGTGTGCCCGTCT
GTTGTGTGACTCTGGTAACTAGAGATCCCTCAGACCCTTTTAGTCAGTGTGGAAAATCTCTAGCAGTGGC
GCCCGAACAGGGACTTGAAAGCGAAAGGGAAACCAGAGGAGCTCTCTCGACGCAGGACTCGGCTTGCTGA
AGCGCGCACGGCAAGAGGCGAGGGGCGGCGACTGGTGAGTACGCCAAAAATTTTGACTAGCGGAGGCTAG
AAGGAGAGAGATGGGTGCGAGAGCGTCAGTATTAAGCGGGGGAGAATTAGATCGCGATGGGAAAAAATTC
GGTTAAGGCCAGGGGGAAAGAAAAAATATAAATTAAAACATATAGTATGGGCAAGCAGGGAGCTAGAACG
ATTCGCAGTTAATCCTGGCCTGTTAGAAACATCAGAAGGCTGTAGACAAATACTGGGACAGCTACAACCA
TCCCTTCAGACAGGATCAGAAGAACTTAGATCATTATATAATACAGTAGCAACCCTCTATTGTGTGCATC
AAAGGATAGAGATAAAAGACACCAAGGAAGCTTTAGACAAGATAGAGGAAGAGCAAAACAAAAGTAAGAC
CACCGCACAGCAAGCGGCCGCTGATCTTCAGACCTGGAGGAGGAGATATGAGGGACAATTGGAGAAGTGA
ATTATATAAATATAAAGTAGTAAAAATTGAACCATTAGGAGTAGCACCCACCAAGGCAAAGAGAAGAGTG
GTGCAGAGAGAAAAAAGAGCAGTGGGAATAGGAGCTTTGTTCCTTGGGTTCTTGGGAGCAGCAGGAAGCA
CTATGGGCGCAGCGTCAATGACGCTGACGGTACAGGCCAGACAATTATTGTCTGGTATAGTGCAGCAGCA
GAACAATTTGCTGAGGGCTATTGAGGCGCAACAGCATCTGTTGCAACTCACAGTCTGGGGCATCAAGCAG
CTCCAGGCAAGAATCCTGGCTGTGGAAAGATACCTAAAGGATCAACAGCTCCTGGGGATTTGGGGTTGCT
CTGGAAAACTCATTTGCACCACTGCTGTGCCTTGGAATGCTAGTTGGAGTAATAAATCTCTGGAACAGAT
TTGGAATCACACGACCTGGATGGAGTGGGACAGAGAAATTAACAATTACACAAGCTTAATACACTCCTTA
ATTGAAGAATCGCAAAACCAGCAAGAAAAGAATGAACAAGAATTATTGGAATTAGATAAATGGGCAAGTT
TGTGGAATTGGTTTAACATAACAAATTGGCTGTGGTATATAAAATTATTCATAATGATAGTAGGAGGCTT
GGTAGGTTTAAGAATAGTTTTTGCTGTACTTTCTATAGTGAATAGAGTTAGGCAGGGATATTCACCATTA
TCGTTTCAGACCCACCTCCCAACCCCGAGGGGACCCGACAGGCCCGAAGGAATAGAAGAAGAAGGTGGAG
AGAGAGACAGAGACAGATCCATTCGATTAGTGAACGGATCTCGACGGTATCGGTTAACTTTTAAAAGAAA
AGGGGGGATTGGGGGGTACAGTGCAGGGGAAAGAATAGTAGACATAATAGCAACAGACATACAAACTAAA
GAATTACAAAAACAAATTACAAAAATTCAAAATTTTATCGATCACGAGACTAGCCTCGAGAAGCTTGATA
TCGAATTCCACGGGGTTGGGGTTGCGCCTTTTCCAAGGCAGCCCTGGGTTTGCGCAGGGACGCGGCTGCT
CTGGGCGTGGTTCCGGGAAACGCAGCGGCGCCGACCCTGGGTCTCGCACATTCTTCACGTCCGTTCGCAG
CGTCACCCGGATCTTCGCCGCTACCCTTGTGGGCCCCCCGGCGACGCTTCCTGCTCCGCCCCTAAGTCGG
GAAGGTTCCTTGCGGTTCGCGGCGTGCCGGACGTGACAAACGGAAGCCGCACGTCTCACTAGTACCCTCG
CAGACGGACAGCGCCAGGGAGCAATGGCAGCGCGCCGACCGCGATGGGCTGTGGCCAATAGCGGCTGCTC
AGCAGGGCGCGCCGAGAGCAGCGGCCGGGAAGGGGCGGTGCGGGAGGCGGGGTGTGGGGCGGTAGTGTGG
GCCCTGTTCCTGCCCGCGCGGTGTTCCGCATTCTGCAAGCCTCCGGAGCGCACGTCGGCAGTCGGCTCCC
TCGTTGACCGAATCACCGACCTCTCTCCCCAGGGGGATCCACCGGTCGCCACCATGGTGAGCAAGGGCGA
GGAGCTGTTCACCGGGGTGGTGCCCATCCTGGTCGAGCTGGACGGCGACGTAAACGGCCACAAGTTCAGC
GTGTCCGGCGAGGGCGAGGGCGATGCCACCTACGGCAAGCTGACCCTGAAGTTCATCTGCACCACCGGCA
AGCTGCCCGTGCCCTGGCCCACCCTCGTGACCACCCTGACCTACGGCGTGCAGTGCTTCAGCCGCTACCC
CGACCACATGAAGCAGCACGACTTCTTCAAGTCCGCCATGCCCGAAGGCTACGTCCAGGAGCGCACCATC
TTCTTCAAGGACGACGGCAACTACAAGACCCGCGCCGAGGTGAAGTTCGAGGGCGACACCCTGGTGAACC
GCATCGAGCTGAAGGGCATCGACTTCAAGGAGGACGGCAACATCCTGGGGCACAAGCTGGAGTACAACTA
CAACAGCCACAACGTCTATATCATGGCCGACAAGCAGAAGAACGGCATCAAGGTGAACTTCAAGATCCGC
CACAACATCGAGGACGGCAGCGTGCAGCTCGCCGACCACTACCAGCAGAACACCCCCATCGGCGACGGCC
CCGTGCTGCTGCCCGACAACCACTACCTGAGCACCCAGTCCGCCCTGAGCAAAGACCCCAACGAGAAGCG
CGATCACATGGTCCTGCTGGAGTTCGTGACCGCCGCCGGGATCACTCTCGGCATGGACGAGCTGTACAAG
TAAAGCGGCCGCGTCGACAATCAACCTCTGGATTACAAAATTTGTGAAAGATTGACTGGTATTCTTAACT
ATGTTGCTCCTTTTACGCTATGTGGATACGCTGCTTTAATGCCTTTGTATCATGCTATTGCTTCCCGTAT
GGCTTTCATTTTCTCCTCCTTGTATAAATCCTGGTTGCTGTCTCTTTATGAGGAGTTGTGGCCCGTTGTC
AGGCAACGTGGCGTGGTGTGCACTGTGTTTGCTGACGCAACCCCCACTGGTTGGGGCATTGCCACCACCT
GTCAGCTCCTTTCCGGGACTTTCGCTTTCCCCCTCCCTATTGCCACGGCGGAACTCATCGCCGCCTGCCT
TGCCCGCTGCTGGACAGGGGCTCGGCTGTTGGGCACTGACAATTCCGTGGTGTTGTCGGGGAAGCTGACG
TCCTTTCCATGGCTGCTCGCCTGTGTTGCCACCTGGATTCTGCGCGGGACGTCCTTCTGCTACGTCCCTT
CGGCCCTCAATCCAGCGGACCTTCCTTCCCGCGGCCTGCTGCCGGCTCTGCGGCCTCTTCCGCGTCTTCG
CCTTCGCCCTCAGACGAGTCGGATCTCCCTTTGGGCCGCCTCCCCGCCTGGAATTCGAGCTCGGTACCTT
TAAGACCAATGACTTACAAGGCAGCTGTAGATCTTAGCCACTTTTTAAAAGAAAAGGGGGGACTGGAAGG
GCTAATTCACTCCCAACGAAGACAAGATCTGCTTTTTGCTTGTACTGGGTCTCTCTGGTTAGACCAGATC
TGAGCCTGGGAGCTCTCTGGCTAACTAGGGAACCCACTGCTTAAGCCTCAATAAAGCTTGCCTTGAGTGC
TTCAAGTAGTGTGTGCCCGTCTGTTGTGTGACTCTGGTAACTAGAGATCCCTCAGACCCTTTTAGTCAGT
GTGGAAAATCTCTAGCAGTAGTAGTTCATGTCATCTTATTATTCAGTATTTATAACTTGCAAAGAAATGA
ATATCAGAGAGTGAGAGGAACTTGTTTATTGCAGCTTATAATGGTTACAAATAAAGCAATAGCATCACAA
ATTTCACAAATAAAGCATTTTTTTCACTGCATTCTAGTTGTGGTTTGTCCAAACTCATCAATGTATCTTA
TCATGTCTGGCTCTAGCTATCCCGCCCCTAACTCCGCCCATCCCGCCCCTAACTCCGCCCAGTTCCGCCC
ATTCTCCGCCCCATGGCTGACTAATTTTTTTTATTTATGCAGAGGCCGAGGCCGCCTCGGCCTCTGAGCT
ATTCCAGAAGTAGTGAGGAGGCTTTTTTGGAGGCCTAGGGACGTACCCAATTCGCCCTATAGTGAGTCGT
ATTACGCGCGCTCACTGGCCGTCGTTTTACAACGTCGTGACTGGGAAAACCCTGGCGTTACCCAACTTAA
TCGCCTTGCAGCACATCCCCCTTTCGCCAGCTGGCGTAATAGCGAAGAGGCCCGCACCGATCGCCCTTCC
CAACAGTTGCGCAGCCTGAATGGCGAATGGG
[124 nt withheld, positions 4722-4845]
C
[91 nt withheld, positions 4847-4937]
A
[49 nt withheld, positions 4939-4987]
CCTTTGACGTTGGAGTCCACGTTCTTT
[37 nt withheld, positions 5015-5051]
ACCCTATCTCGGTCTATTCTTTTGATTTATAAGGGATTTTGCCGATTTCGGCCTATTGGTTAAAAAATGA
GCTGATTTAACAAAAATTTAACGCGAATTTTAACAAAATATTAACGCTTACAATTTAGGTGGCACTTTTC
GGGGAAATGTGCGCGGAACCCCTATTTGTTTATTTTTCTAAATACATTCAAATATGTATCCGCTCATGAG
ACAATAACCCTGATAAATGCTTCAATAATATTGAAAAAGGAAGAGTATGAGTATTCAACATTTCCGTGTC
GCCCTTATTCCCTTTTTTGCGGCATTTTGCCTTCCTGTTTTTGCTCACCCAGAAACGCTGGTGAAAGTAA
AAGATGCTGAAGATCAGTTGGGTGCACGAGTGGGTTACATCGAACTGGATCTCAACAGCGGTAAGATCCT
TGAGAGTTTTCGCCCCGAAGAACGTTTTCCAATGATGAGCACTTTTAAAGTTCTGCTATGTGGCGCGGTA
TTATCCCGTATTGACGCCGGGCAAGAGCAACTCGGTCGCCGCATACACTATTCTCAGAATGACTTGGTTG
AGTACTCACCAGTCACAGAAAAGCATCTTACGGATGGCATGACAGTAAGAGAATTATGCAGTGCTGCCAT
AACCATGAGTGATAACACTGCGGCCAACTTACTTCTGACAACGATCGGAGGACCGAAGGAGCTAACCGCT
TTTTTGCACAACATGGGGGATCATGTAACTCGCCTTGATCGTTGGGAACCGGAGCTGAATGAAGCCATAC
CAAACGACGAGCGTGACACCACGATGCCTGTAGCAATGGCAACAACGTTGCGCAAACTATTAACTGGCGA
ACTACTTACTCTAGCTTCCCGGCAACAATTAATAGACTGGATGGAGGCGGATAAAGTTGCAGGACCACTT
CTGCGCTCGGCCCTTCCGGCTGGCTGGTTTATTGCTGATAAATCTGGAGCCGGTGAGCGTGGGTCTCGCG
GTATCATTGCAGCACTGGGGCCAGATGGTAAGCCCTCCCGTATCGTAGTTATCTACACGACGGGGAGTCA
GGCAACTATGGATGAACGAAATAGACAGATCGCTGAGATAGGTGCCTCACTGATTAAGCATTGGTAACTG
TCAGACCAAGTTTACTCATATATACTTTAGATTGATTTAAAACTTCATTTTTAATTTAAAAGGATCTAGG
TGAAGATCCTTTTTGATAATCTCATGACCAAAATCCCTTAACGTGAGTTTTCGTTCCACTGAGCGTCAGA
CCCCGTAGAAAAGATCAAAGGATCTTCTTGAGATCCTTTTTTTCTGCGCGTAATCTGCTGCTTGCAAACA
AAAAAACCACCGCTACCAGCGGTGGTTTGTTTGCCGGATCAAGAGCTACCAACTCTTTTTCCGAAGGTAA
CTGGCTTCAGCAGAGCGCAGATACCAAATACTGTTCTTCTAGTGTAGCCGTAGTTAGGCCACCACTTCAA
GAACTCTGTAGCACCGCCTACATACCTCGCTCTGCTAATCCTGTTACCAGTGGCTGCTGCCAGTGGCGAT
AAGTCGTGTCTTACCGGGTTGGACTCAAGACGATAGTTACCGGATAAGGCGCAGCGGTCGGGCTGAACGG
GGGGTTCGTGCACACAGCCCAGCTTGGAGCGAACGACCTACACCGAACTGAGATACCTACAGCGTGAGCT
ATGAGAAAGCGCCACGCTTCCCGAAGGGAGAAAGGCGGACAGGTATCCGGTAAGCGGCAGGGTCGGAACA
GGAGAGCGCACGAGGGAGCTTCCAGGGGGAAACGCCTGGTATCTTTATAGTCCTGTCGGGTTTCGCCACC
TCTGACTTGAGCGTCGATTTTTGTGATGCTCGTCAGGGGGGCGGAGCCTATGGAAAAACGCCAGCAACGC
GGCCTTTTTACGGTTCCTGGCCTTTTGCTGGCCTTTTGCTCACATGTTCTTTCCTGCGTTATCCCCTGAT
TCTGTGGATAACCGTATTACCGCCTTTGAGTGAGCTGATACCGCTCGCCGCAGCCGAACGACCGAGCGCA
GCGAGTCAGTGAGCGAGGAAGCGGAAGAGCGCCCAATACGCAAACCGCCTCTCCCCGCGCGTTGGCCGAT
TCATTAATGCAGCTGGCACGACAGGTTTCCCGACTGGAAAGCGGGCAGTGAGCGCAACGCAATTAATGTG
AGTTAGCTCACTCATTAGGCACCCCAGGCTTTACACTTTATGCTTCCGGCTCGTATGTTGTGTGGAATTG
TGAGCGGATAACAATTTCACACAGGAAACAGCTATGACCATGATTACGCCAAGCGCGCAATTAACCCTCA
CTAAAGGGAACAAAAGCTGGAGCTGCA
Features (pLannotate 1.2.2; 26 found; start..end, strand, type, name):
      8..234     +  promoter       RSV promoter: Rous sarcoma virus enhancer/promoter
    235..415     +  LTR            5' LTR (truncated): truncated 5' long terminal repeat (LTR) from HIV-1
    462..587     +  misc_feature   HIV-1 Ψ: packaging signal of human immunodeficiency virus type 1
    571..934     +  CDS            HIV-1 gag (fragment): gag protein from human immunodeficiency virus 1; gag
   1080..1313    +  misc_feature   RRE: The Rev response element (RRE) of HIV-1 allows for Rev-dependent mRNA export from the nucleus to the cytoplasm.
   1690..1790    +  CDS            Rev (fragment): human immunodeficiency virus 1 (HIV-1) Rev protein; rev; enhances nuclear export of unspliced and incompletely spliced viral mRNAs
   1809..1926    +  misc_feature   cPPT/CTS: central polypurine tract and central termination sequence of HIV-1
   1946..1969    -  misc_feature   MCS (fragment): pBluescript multiple cloning site
   1972..2482    +  promoter       hPGK promoter: human phosphoglycerate kinase 1 promoter
   2504..3223    +  CDS            EGFP: the original enhanced GFP (Yang et al., 1996) mammalian codon-optimized
   3239..3827    +  misc_feature   WPRE: woodchuck hepatitis virus posttranscriptional regulatory element
   3844..3912    +  CDS            nef (fragment): NEF_HV1Z2 - Experimental evidence at protein level: Swiss-Prot protein existence level 1. Extracellular Nef protein targets CD4(+) T-lymphocytes for apoptosis by interacting with CXCR4 surface receptors. From Human immunodeficiency virus type 1 group M subtype D (isolate Z2/CDC-Z34) (HIV-1).
   3914..4147    +  LTR            3' LTR (ΔU3): self-inactivating 3' long terminal repeat (LTR) from HIV-1
   4219..4340    +  polyA_signal   SV40 poly(A) signal: SV40 polyadenylation signal
   4380..4515    +  rep_origin     SV40 ori: SV40 origin of replication
   4536..4554    -  promoter       T7 promoter: promoter for bacteriophage T7 RNA polymerase
   4562..4717    +  CDS            lacZα (fragment): LacZα fragment of β-galactosidase; lacZ fragment
   4722..5150    +  rep_origin     f1 ori (sequence partly withheld): f1 bacteriophage origin of replication; arrow indicates direction of (+) strand synthesis
   5203..5307    +  promoter       AmpR promoter: bla
   5308..6168    +  CDS            AmpR: β-lactamase; bla; confers resistance to ampicillin, carbenicillin, and related antibiotics
   6339..6927    +  rep_origin     ori: high-copy-number ColE1/pMB1/pBR322/pUC origin of replication
   7110..7202    +  CDS            lacI (fragment): lac repressor; lacI; The lac repressor binds to the lac operator to inhibit transcription in E. coli. This inhibition can be relieved by adding lactose or isopropyl-β-D-thiogalactopyranoside (IPTG).
   7215..7236    +  protein_bind   CAP binding site: CAP binding activates transcription in the presence of cAMP. E. coli catabolite activator protein
   7251..7281    +  promoter       lac promoter: promoter for the E. coli lac operon
   7289..7305    +  protein_bind   lac operator: The lac repressor binds to the lac operator to inhibit transcription in E. coli. This inhibition can be relieved by adding lactose or isopropyl-β-D-thiogalactopyranoside (IPTG). lac repressor encoded by lacI
   7350..7368    +  promoter       T3 promoter: promoter for bacteriophage T3 RNA polymerase
