[The description below was written by a language model from this plasmid's Addgene catalogue record, the feature table of its GenBank file and pLannotate feature annotations shown in this document.]
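Description:
pRRLSIN.cPPT.PGK-GFP.WPRE is a third-generation, self-inactivating HIV-1-based lentiviral transfer vector built on the pRRL backbone and catalogued as an empty backbone for mammalian expression. It is about 7.4 kb and is maintained in E. coli as a high-copy plasmid through a ColE1/pUC-type origin with ampicillin selection (β-lactamase). The bacterial portion also carries an f1 origin, lac promoter/operator and lacZα remnants, and T7 and T3 promoters. An SV40 poly(A) signal and an SV40 origin lie just downstream of the 3' LTR.

In the viral cassette, an RSV enhancer/promoter replaces the U3 region of a truncated 5' LTR, so genomic RNA is transcribed in packaging cells without Tat, the defining feature of third-generation designs. This is followed by the Ψ packaging signal with a partial gag sequence, the Rev response element for Rev-dependent nuclear export of the unspliced genome, and the cPPT/CTS, which improves nuclear import and transduction efficiency. The internal expression unit consists of the human PGK promoter driving EGFP, followed by WPRE to raise transcript stability and expression. The 3' LTR has a ΔU3 deletion that is copied to the 5' end during reverse transcription. The integrated provirus therefore lacks LTR promoter activity, and expression depends on the PGK promoter alone.

The record lists no insert beyond the GFP reporter. The vector can serve as a GFP control for transduction or as a backbone in which the reporter or promoter is exchanged by restriction cloning. The accompanying GenBank record is only a 940 bp partial read spanning the cPPT/CTS and hPGK promoter region, consistent with the full-sequence annotation.
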