Addgene plasmid #12252: pRRLSIN.cPPT.PGK-GFP.WPRE
Purpose: (Empty Backbone) 3rd generation lentiviral backbone
Depositing lab: Didier Trono. Depositing organization: Swiss Federal Institute of Technology (EPFL).
Backbone
  Vector backbone: pRRL
  Backbone manufacturer: Naldini lab
  Vector type: Mammalian Expression, Lentiviral
Growth in bacteria
  Bacterial resistance: Ampicillin, 100 μg/mL
  Growth temperature: 37°C
  Growth strain: NEB Stable
  Growth instructions: Use Stbl3 or HB101 to reduce chance of recombination. Grow at 37C
  Copy number: High Copy
Gene/Insert
  Gene/Insert name: None
  Cloning method: Restriction Enzyme
  Sequencing primers: 5′ See map
Resource information
  A portion of this plasmid was derived from a plasmid made by: pRRL came from Naldini lab (JVI 98). R. Zufferey from Trono lab inserted the SIN in 98 and then WPRE in 99. Zennou et al finally inserted the cPPT.
Terms and licenses: Academic/Nonprofit Terms; Industry Terms: Not Available to Industry
Depositor comments: Please visit the Trono lab website http://tronolab.epfl.ch for cloning strategies, protocols, publications, and more.
How to cite: pRRLSIN.cPPT.PGK-GFP.WPRE was a gift from Didier Trono (Addgene plasmid # 12252 ; http://n2t.net/addgene:12252 ; RRID:Addgene_12252)
