LOCUS       Exported 940 bp ds-DNA linear SYN 18-MAY-2021
DEFINITION  3rd generation lentiviral backbone.
ACCESSION   .
VERSION     .
KEYWORDS    pRRLSIN.cPPT.PGK-GFP.WPRE
SOURCE      synthetic DNA construct
  ORGANISM  synthetic DNA construct
REFERENCE   1 (bases 1 to 940)
  TITLE     Trono Lab Misc Plasmids
REFERENCE   2 (bases 1 to 940)
  AUTHORS   .
  TITLE     Direct Submission
  JOURNAL   Exported May 18, 2021 from SnapGene Server 1.1.58
            http://www.snapgene.com
FEATURES             Location/Qualifiers
     source          1..940
                     /organism="synthetic DNA construct"
                     /mol_type="other DNA"
     regulatory      26..35
                     /regulatory_class="other"
                     /note="vertebrate consensus sequence for strong initiation
                     of translation (Kozak, 1987)"
     promoter        complement(51..561)
                     /label=hPGK promoter
                     /note="human phosphoglycerate kinase 1 promoter"
     primer_bind     complement(114..132)
                     /label=hPGK-F
                     /note="Human PGK promoter, forward primer"
     misc_feature    607..724
                     /label=cPPT/CTS
                     /note="central polypurine tract and central termination
                     sequence of HIV-1"
ORIGIN
        1 gtgaacagct cctcgccctt gctcaccatg gtggcgaccg gtggatcccc ctggggagag
       61 aggtcggtga ttcggtcaac gagggagccg actgccgacg tgcgctccgg aggcttgcag
      121 aatgcggaac accgcgcggg caggaacagg gcccacacta ccgccccaca ccccgcctcc
      181 cgcaccgccc cttcccggcc gctgctctcg gcgcgccctg ctgagcagcc gctattggcc
      241 acagcccatc gcggtcggcg cgctgccatt gctccctggc gctgtccgtc tgcgagggta
      301 ctagtgagac gtgcggcttc cgtttgtcac gtccggcacg ccgcgaaccg caaggaacct
      361 tcccgactta ggggcggagc aggaagcgtc gccggggggc ccacaagggt agcggcgaag
      421 atccgggtga cgctgcgaac ggacgtgaag aatgtgcgag acccagggtc ggcgccgctg
      481 cgtttcccgg aaccacgccc agagcagccg cgtccctgcg caaacccagg gctgccttgg
      541 aaaaggcgca accccaaccc cgtggaattc gatatcaagc ttctcgaggc tagtctcgtg
      601 atcgataaaa ttttgaattt ttgtaatttg tttttgtaat tctttagttt gtatgtctgt
      661 tgctattatg tctactattc tttcccctgc actgtacccc ccaatccccc cttttctttt
      721 aaaagttaac cgataccgtc gagatccgtt cactaatcga atggatctgt ctctgtctct
      781 ctctccacct tcttcttcta ttccttcggg cctgtcgggt cccctcgggg ttgggaggtg
      841 ggtctgaaac gataatggtg aatatccctg cctaactcta ttcactatag aaagtacagc
      901 aaaaactatt cttaaaccta ccaagcctcc tactatcatt
//
