>Addgene plasmid #12252 | pRRLSIN.cPPT.PGK-GFP.WPRE | addgene partial sequence | sequence record 63387 | EGFP-C 5'-CATGGTCCTGCTGGAGTTCGTG-3'
TCTCGGCATGGACGAGCTGTACAAGTAAAGCGGCCGCGTCGACAATCAACCTCTGGATTACAAAATTTGT
GAAAGATTGACTGGTATTCTTAACTATGTTGCTCCTTTTACGCTATGTGGATACGCTGCTTTAATGCCTT
TGTATCATGCTATTGCTTCCCGTATGGCTTTCATTTTCTCCTCCTTGTATAAATCCTGGTTGCTGTCTCT
TTATGAGGAGTTGTGGCCCGTTGTCAGGCAACGTGGCGTGGTGTGCACTGTGTTTGCTGACGCAACCCCC
ACTGGTTGGGGCATTGCCACCACCTGTCAGCTCCTTTCCGGGACTTTCGCTTTCCCCCTCCCTATTGCCA
CGGCGGAACTCATCGCCGCCTGCCTTGCCCGCTGCTGGACAGGGGCTCGGCTGTTGGGCACTGACAATTC
CGTGGTGTTGTCGGGGAAGCTGACGTCCTTTCCATGGCTGCTCGCCTGTGTTGCCACCTGGATTCTGCGC
GGGACGTCCTTCTGCTACGTCCCTTCGGCCCTCAATCCAGCGGACCTTCCTTCCCGCGGCCTGCTGCCGG
CTCTGCGGCCTCTTCCGCGTCTTCGCCTTCGCCCTCAGACGAGTCGGATCTCCCTTTGGGCCGCCTCCCC
GCCTGGAATTCGAGCTCGGTACCTTTAAGACCAATGACTTACAAGGCAGCTGTAGATCTTAGCCACTTTT
TAAAAGAAAAGGGGGGACTGGAAGGGCTAATTCACTCCCAACGAAGACAAGATCTGCTTTTTGCTTGTAC
TGGGTCTCTCTGGTTAGACCAGATCTGAGCCTGGGAGCTCTCTGGCTAACTAGGGAACCCACTGCTTAAG
CCTCAATAAAGCTTGCCTTGAGTGCTTCAAGTAGTGTGTGCCCGTCTGTTGTGTGACTCTGGTAACTA
