>Addgene plasmid #12252 | pRRLSIN.cPPT.PGK-GFP.WPRE | addgene partial sequence | sequence record 63388 | T3 5'-GCAATTAACCCTCACTAAAGG-3'
AGCTTAATGTAGTCTTATGCAATACTCTTGTAGTCTTGCAACATGGTAACGATGAGTTAGCAACATGCCT
TACAAGGAGAGAAAAAGCACCGTGCATGCCGATTGGTGGAAGTAAGGTGGTACGATCGTGCCTTATTAGG
AAGGCAACAGACGGGTCTGACATGGATTGGACGAACCACTGAATTGCCGCATTGCAGAGATATTGTATTT
AAGTGCCTAGCTCGATACATAAACGGGTCTCTCTGGTTAGACCAGATCTGAGCCTGGGAGCTCTCTGGCT
AACTAGGGAACCCACTGCTTAAGCCTCAATAAAGCTTGCCTTGAGTGCTTCAAGTAGTGTGTGCCCGTCT
GTTGTGTGACTCTGGTAACTAGAGATCCCTCAGACCCTTTTAGTCAGTGTGGAAAATCTCTAGCAGTGGC
GCCCGAACAGGGACTTGAAAGCGAAAGGGAAACCAGAGGAGCTCTCTCGACGCAGGACTCGGCTTGCTGA
AGCGCGCACGGCAAGAGGCGAGGGGCGGCGACTGGTGAGTACGCCAAAAATTTTGACTAGCGGAGGCTAG
AAGGAGAGAGATGGGTGCGAGAGCGTCAGTATTAAGCGGGGGAGAATTAGATCGCGATGGGAAAAAATTC
GGTTAAGGCCAGGGGGAAAGAAAAAATATAAATTAAAACATATAGTATGGGCAAGCAGGGAGCTAGAACG
ATTCGCAGTTAATCCTGGCCTGTTAGAAACATCAGAAGGCTGTAGACAAATACTGGGACAGCTACAACCA
TCCCTTCAGACAGGATCAGAAGAACTTAGATCATTATATAATACAGT
