>Addgene plasmid #12252 | pRRLSIN.cPPT.PGK-GFP.WPRE | addgene partial sequence | sequence record 122940 | WPRE-R 5'-CATAGCGTAAAAGGAGCAACA-3'
GTCAATCTTTCACAAATTTTGTAATCCAGAGGTTGATTGTCGACGCGGCCGCTTTACTTGTACAGCTCGT
CCATGCCGAGAGTGATCCCGGCGGCGGTCACGAACTCCAGCAGGACCATGTGATCGCGCTTCTCGTTGGG
GTCTTTGCTCAGGGCGGACTGGGTGCTCAGGTAGTGGTTGTCGGGCAGCAGCACGGGGCCGTCGCCGATG
GGGGTGTTCTGCTGGTAGTGGTCGGCGAGCTGCACGCTGCCGTCCTCGATGTTGTGGCGGATCTTGAAGT
TCACCTTGATGCCGTTCTTCTGCTTGTCGGCCATGATATAGACGTTGTGGCTGTTGTAGTTGTACTCCAG
CTTGTGCCCCAGGATGTTGCCGTCCTCCTTGAAGTCGATGCCCTTCAGCTCGATGCGGTTCACCAGGGTG
TCGCCCTCGAACTTCACCTCGGCGCGGGTCTTGTAGTTGCCGTCGTCCTTGAAGAAGATGGTGCGCTCCT
GGACGTAGCCTTCGGGCATGGCGGACTTGAAGAAGTCGTGCTGCTTCATGTGGTCGGGGTAGCGGCTGAA
GCACTGCACGCCGTAGGTCAGGGTGGTCACGAGGGTGGGCCAGGGCACGGGCAGCTTGCCGGTGGTGCAG
ATGAACTTCAGGGTCAGCTTGCCGTAGGTGGCATCGCCCTCGCCCTCGCCGGACACGCTGAACTTGTGGC
CGTTTACGTCGCCGTCCAGCTCGACCAGGATGGGCACCACCCCGGTGAACAGCTCCTCGCCCTTGCTCAC
CATGGTGGCGACCGGTGGATCCCCCTGGGGAGAGAGGTCGGTGATTCGGTCAACGAGGGAGCCGACTGCC
GACGTGCGCTCCGGAGGCTTGCAGAATGCGGAACACCGCGCGGGCAGGAACAGGGCCCACACTACCGCCC
CACACCCCG
